>Addgene plasmid #230834 | pGH643 | addgene full sequence | sequence record 458481 | Addgene NGS Result
GTCGACGGATCGGGAGATCTCCCGATCCCCTATGGTGCACTCTCAGTACAATCTGCTCTGATGCCGCATA
GTTAAGCCAGTATCTGCTCCCTGCTTGTGTGTTGGAGGTCGCTGAGTAGTGCGCGAGCAAAATTTAAGCT
ACAACAAGGCAAGGCTTGACCGACAATTGCATGAAGAATCTGCTTAGGGTTAGGCGTTTTGCGCTGCTTC
GCGATGTACGGGCCAGATATACGCGTTGACATTGATTATTGACTAGTTATTAATAGTAATCAATTACGGG
GTCATTAGTTCATAGCCCATATATGGAGTTCCGCGTTACATAACTTACGGTAAATGGCCCGCCTGGCTGA
CCGCCCAACGACCCCCGCCCATTGACGTCAATAATGACGTATGTTCCCATAGTAACGCCAATAGGGACTT
TCCATTGACGTCAATGGGTGGAGTATTTACGGTAAACTGCCCACTTGGCAGTACATCAAGTGTATCATAT
GCCAAGTACGCCCCCTATTGACGTCAATGACGGTAAATGGCCCGCCTGGCATTATGCCCAGTACATGACC
TTATGGGACTTTCCTACTTGGCAGTACATCTACGTATTAGTCATCGCTATTACCATGGTGATGCGGTTTT
GGCAGTACATCAATGGGCGTGGATAGCGGTTTGACTCACGGGGATTTCCAAGTCTCCACCCCATTGACGT
CAATGGGAGTTTGTTTTGGCACCAAAATCAACGGGACTTTCCAAAATGTCGTAACAACTCCGCCCCATTG
ACGCAAATGGGCGGTAGGCGTGTACGGTGGGAGGTCTATATAAGCAGCGCGTTTTGCCTGTACTGGGTCT
CTCTGGTTAGACCAGATCTGAGCCTGGGAGCTCTCTGGCTAACTAGGGAACCCACTGCTTAAGCCTCAAT
AAAGCTTGCCTTGAGTGCTTCAAGTAGTGTGTGCCCGTCTGTTGTGTGACTCTGGTAACTAGAGATCCCT
CAGACCCTTTTAGTCAGTGTGGAAAATCTCTAGCAGTGGCGCCCGAACAGGGACTTGAAAGCGAAAGGGA
AACCAGAGGAGCTCTCTCGACGCAGGACTCGGCTTGCTGAAGCGCGCACGGCAAGAGGCGAGGGGCGGCG
ACTGGTGAGTACGCCAAAAATTTTGACTAGCGGAGGCTAGAAGGAGAGAGATGGGTGCGAGAGCGTCAGT
ATTAAGCGGGGGAGAATTAGATCGCGATGGGAAAAAATTCGGTTAAGGCCAGGGGGAAAGAAAAAATATA
AATTAAAACATATAGTATGGGCAAGCAGGGAGCTAGAACGATTCGCAGTTAATCCTGGCCTGTTAGAAAC
ATCAGAAGGCTGTAGACAAATACTGGGACAGCTACAACCATCCCTTCAGACAGGATCAGAAGAACTTAGA
TCATTATATAATACAGTAGCAACCCTCTATTGTGTGCATCAAAGGATAGAGATAAAAGACACCAAGGAAG
CTTTAGACAAGATAGAGGAAGAGCAAAACAAAAGTAAGACCACCGCACAGCAAGCGGCCGCTGATCTTCA
GACCTGGAGGAGGAGATATGAGGGACAATTGGAGAAGTGAATTATATAAATATAAAGTAGTAAAAATTGA
ACCATTAGGAGTAGCACCCACCAAGGCAAAGAGAAGAGTGGTGCAGAGAGAAAAAAGAGCAGTGGGAATA
GGAGCTTTGTTCCTTGGGTTCTTGGGAGCAGCAGGAAGCACTATGGGCGCAGCGTCAATGACGCTGACGG
TACAGGCCAGACAATTATTGTCTGGTATAGTGCAGCAGCAGAACAATTTGCTGAGGGCTATTGAGGCGCA
ACAGCATCTGTTGCAACTCACAGTCTGGGGCATCAAGCAGCTCCAGGCAAGAATCCTGGCTGTGGAAAGA
TACCTAAAGGATCAACAGCTCCTGGGGATTTGGGGTTGCTCTGGAAAACTCATTTGCACCACTGCTGTGC
CTTGGAATGCTAGTTGGAGTAATAAATCTCTGGAACAGATTTGGAATCACACGACCTGGATGGAGTGGGA
CAGAGAAATTAACAATTACACAAGCTTAATACACTCCTTAATTGAAGAATCGCAAAACCAGCAAGAAAAG
AATGAACAAGAATTATTGGAATTAGATAAATGGGCAAGTTTGTGGAATTGGTTTAACATAACAAATTGGC
TGTGGTATATAAAATTATTCATAATGATAGTAGGAGGCTTGGTAGGTTTAAGAATAGTTTTTGCTGTACT
TTCTATAGTGAATAGAGTTAGGCAGGGATATTCACCATTATCGTTTCAGACCCACCTCCCAACCCCGAGG
GGACCCGACAGGCCCGAAGGAATAGAAGAAGAAGGTGGAGAGAGAGACAGAGACAGATCCATTCGATTAG
TGAACGGATCGGCACTGCGTGCGCCAATTCTGCAGACAAATGGCAGTATTCATCCACAATTTTAAAAGAA
AAGGGGGGATTGGGGGGTACAGTGCAGGGGAAAGAATAGTAGACATAATAGCAACAGACATACAAACTAA
AGAATTACAAAAACAAATTACAAAAATTCAAAATTTTCGGGTTTATTACAGGGACAGCAGAGATCCAGTT
TGGTTAATTAGCTAGCGAGGGCCTATTTCCCATGATTCCTTCATATTTGCATATACGATACAAGGCTGTT
AGAGAGATAATTGGAATTAATTTGACTGTAAACACAAAGATATTAGTACAAAATACGTGACGTAGAAAGT
AATAATTTCTTGGGTAGTTTGCAGTTTTAAAATTATGTTTTAAAATGGACTATCATATGCTTACCGTAAC
TTGAAAGTATTTCGATTTCTTGGCTTTATATATCTTGTGGAAAGGACGAAACACCGGAGACGGGATACCG
TCTCTGTTTTAGAGCTAGGCCAACATGAGGATCACCCATGTCTGCAGGGCCTAGCAAGTTAAAATAAGGC
TAGTCCGTTATCAACTTGGCCAACATGAGGATCACCCATGTCTGCAGGGCCAAGTGGCACCGAGTCGGTG
CTTTTTTTGGATCCCCACATAGCTGGCCAATCGTATGGGCTAAGCGGCGCGCCGATCCTGCAAAGATGGA
TAAAGTTTTAAACAGAGAGGAATCTTTGCAGCTAATGGACCTTCTAGGTCTTGAAAGGAGTGGGAATTGG
CTCCGGTGCCCGTCAGTGGGCAGAGCGCACATCGCCCACAGTCCCCGAGAAGTTGGGGGGAGGGGTCGGC
AATTGAACCGGTGCCTAGAGAAGGTGGCGCGGGGTAAACTGGGAAAGTGATGTCGTGTACTGGCTCCGCC
TTTTTCCCGAGGGTGGGGGAGAACCGTATATAAGTGCAGTAGTCGCCGTGAACGTTCTTTTTCGCAACGG
GTTTGCCGCCAGAACACAGGTAAGTGCCGTGTGTGGTTCCCGCGGGCCTGGCCTCTTTACGGGTTATGGC
CCTTGCGTGCCTTGAATTACTTCCACCTGGCTGCAGTACGTGATTCTTGATCCCGAGCTTCGGGTTGGAA
GTGGGTGGGAGAGTTCGAGGCCTTGCGCTTAAGGAGCCCCTTCGCCTCGTGCTTGAGTTGAGGCCTGGCC
TGGGCGCTGGGGCCGCCGCGTGCGAATCTGGTGGCACCTTCGCGCCTGTCTCGCTGCTTTCGATAAGTCT
CTAGCCATTTAAAATTTTTGATGACCTGCTGCGACGCTTTTTTTCTGGCAAGATAGTCTTGTAAATGCGG
GCCAAGATCTGCACACTGGTATTTCGGTTTTTGGGGCCGCGGGCGGCGACGGGGCCCGTGCGTCCCAGCG
CACATGTTCGGCGAGGCGGGGCCTGCGAGCGCGGCCACCGAGAATCGGACGGGGGTAGTCTCAAGCTGGC
CGGCCTGCTCTGGTGCCTGGCCTCGCGCCGCCGTGTATCGCCCCGCCCTGGGCGGCAAGGCTGGCCCGGT
CGGCACCAGTTGCGTGAGCGGAAAGATGGCCGCTTCCCGGCCCTGCTGCAGGGAGCTCAAAATGAAGGAC
GCGGCGCTCGGGAGAGCGGGCGGGTGAGTCACCCACACAAAGGAAAAGGGCCTTTCCGTCCTCAGCCGTC
GCTTCATGTGACTCCACGGAGTACCGGGCGCCGTCCAGGCACCTCGATTAGTTCTCGAGCTTTTGGAGTA
CGTCGTCTTTAGGTTGGGGGGAGGGGTTTTATGCGATGGAGTTTCCCCACACTGAGTGGGTGGAGACTGA
AGTTAGGCCAGCTTGGCACTTGATGTAATTCTCCTTGGAATTTGCCCTTTTTGAGTTTGGATCTTGGTTC
ATTCTCAAGCCTCAGACAGTGGTTCAAAGTTTTTTTCTTCCATTTCAGGTGTCGTGATGTACACTAGCCC
ACCATGACCGAGTACAAGCCCACGGTGCGCCTCGCCACCCGCGACGACGTCCCCCGGGCCGTACGCACCC
TCGCCGCCGCGTTCGCCGACTACCCCGCCACGCGCCACACCGTCGACCCGGACCGCCACATCGAGCGGGT
CACCGAGCTGCAAGAACTCTTCCTCACGCGCGTCGGGCTCGACATCGGCAAGGTGTGGGTCGCGGACGAC
GGCGCCGCGGTGGCGGTCTGGACCACGCCGGAGAGCGTCGAAGCGGGGGCGGTGTTCGCCGAGATCGGCC
CGCGCATGGCCGAGTTGAGCGGTTCCCGGCTGGCCGCGCAGCAACAGATGGAAGGCCTCCTGGCGCCGCA
CCGGCCCAAGGAGCCCGCGTGGTTCCTGGCCACCGTCGGCGTATCGCCCGACCACCAGGGCAAGGGTCTG
GGCAGCGCCGTCGTGCTCCCCGGAGTGGAGGCGGCCGAGCGCGCCGGGGTGCCCGCCTTCCTGGAGACCT
CCGCGCCCCGCAACCTCCCCTTCTACGAGCGGCTCGGCTTCACCGTCACCGCCGACGTCGAGGTGCCCGA
AGGACCGCGCACCTGGTGCATGACCCGCAAGCCCGGTGCCGAGGGCAGAGGAAGTCTGCTAACATGCGGT
GACGTCGAGGAGAATCCTGGCCCACCGGTCGCCACCATGGTGAGCAAGGGCGAGGAGGATAACATGGCCA
TCATCAAGGAGTTCATGCGCTTCAAGGTGCACATGGAGGGCTCCGTGAACGGCCACGAGTTCGAGATCGA
GGGCGAGGGCGAGGGCCGCCCCTACGAGGGCACCCAGACCGCCAAGCTGAAGGTGACCAAGGGTGGCCCC
CTGCCCTTCGCCTGGGACATCCTGTCCCCTCAGTTCATGTACGGCTCCAAGGCCTACGTGAAGCACCCCG
CCGACATCCCCGACTACTTGAAGCTGTCCTTCCCCGAGGGCTTCAAGTGGGAGCGCGTGATGAACTTCGA
GGACGGCGGCGTGGTGACCGTGACCCAGGACTCCTCCCTGCAGGACGGCGAGTTCATCTACAAGGTGAAG
CTGCGCGGCACCAACTTCCCCTCCGACGGCCCCGTAATGCAGAAGAAGACCATGGGCTGGGAGGCCTCCT
CCGAGCGGATGTACCCCGAGGACGGCGCCCTGAAGGGCGAGATCAAGCAGAGGCTGAAGCTGAAGGACGG
CGGCCACTACGACGCTGAGGTCAAGACCACCTACAAGGCCAAGAAGCCCGTGCAGCTGCCCGGCGCCTAC
AACGTCAACATCAAGTTGGACATCACCTCCCACAACGAGGACTACACCATCGTGGAACAGTACGAACGCG
CCGAGGGCCGCCACTCCACCGGCGGCATGGACGAGCTGTACAAGTAAGAATTCGATATCAAGCTTATCGG
TAATCAACCTCTGGATTACAAAATTTGTGAAAGATTGACTGGTATTCTTAACTATGTTGCTCCTTTTACG
CTATGTGGATACGCTGCTTTAATGCCTTTGTATCATGCTATTGCTTCCCGTATGGCTTTCATTTTCTCCT
CCTTGTATAAATCCTGGTTGCTGTCTCTTTATGAGGAGTTGTGGCCCGTTGTCAGGCAACGTGGCGTGGT
GTGCACTGTGTTTGCTGACGCAACCCCCACTGGTTGGGGCATTGCCACCACCTGTCAGCTCCTTTCCGGG
ACTTTCGCTTTCCCCCTCCCTATTGCCACGGCGGAACTCATCGCCGCCTGCCTTGCCCGCTGCTGGACAG
GGGCTCGGCTGTTGGGCACTGACAATTCCGTGGTGTTGTCGGGGAAATCATCGTCCTTTCCTTGGCTGCT
CGCCTGTGTTGCCACCTGGATTCTGCGCGGGACGTCCTTCTGCTACGTCCCTTCGGCCCTCAATCCAGCG
GACCTTCCTTCCCGCGGCCTGCTGCCGGCTCTGCGGCCTCTTCCGCGTCTTCGCCTTCGCCCTCAGACGA
GTCGGATCTCCCTTTGGGCCGCCTCCCCGCATCGATACCGTCGACCTCGAGACCTAGAAAAACATGGAGC
AATCACAAGTAGCAATACAGCAGCTACCAATGCTGATTGTGCCTGGCTAGAAGCACAAGAGGAGGAGGAG
GTGGGTTTTCCAGTCACACCTCAGGTACCTTTAAGACCAATGACTTACAAGGCAGCTGTAGATCTTAGCC
ACTTTTTAAAAGAAAAGGGGGGACTGGAAGGGCTAATTCACTCCCAACGAAGACAAGATATCCTTGATCT
GTGGATCTACCACACACAAGGCTACTTCCCTGATTGGCAGAACTACACACCAGGGCCAGGGATCAGATAT
CCACTGACCTTTGGATGGTGCTACAAGCTAGTACCAGTTGAGCAAGAGAAGGTAGAAGAAGCCAATGAAG
GAGAGAACACCCGCTTGTTACACCCTGTGAGCCTGCATGGGATGGATGACCCGGAGAGAGAAGTATTAGA
GTGGAGGTTTGACAGCCGCCTAGCATTTCATCACATGGCCCGAGAGCTGCATCCGGACTGTACTGGGTCT
CTCTGGTTAGACCAGATCTGAGCCTGGGAGCTCTCTGGCTAACTAGGGAACCCACTGCTTAAGCCTCAAT
AAAGCTTGCCTTGAGTGCTTCAAGTAGTGTGTGCCCGTCTGTTGTGTGACTCTGGTAACTAGAGATCCCT
CAGACCCTTTTAGTCAGTGTGGAAAATCTCTAGCAGGGCCCGTTTAAACCCGCTGATCAGCCTCGACTGT
GCCTTCTAGTTGCCAGCCATCTGTTGTTTGCCCCTCCCCCGTGCCTTCCTTGACCCTGGAAGGTGCCACT
CCCACTGTCCTTTCCTAATAAAATGAGGAAATTGCATCGCATTGTCTGAGTAGGTGTCATTCTATTCTGG
GGGGTGGGGTGGGGCAGGACAGCAAGGGGGAGGATTGGGAAGACAATAGCAGGCATGCTGGGGATGCGGT
GGGCTCTATGGCTTCTGAGGCGGAAAGAACCAGCTGGGGCTCTAGGGGGTATCCCC
[124 nt withheld, positions 7337-7460]
C
[91 nt withheld, positions 7462-7552]
A
[49 nt withheld, positions 7554-7602]
CCTTTGACGTTGGAGTCCACGTTCTTT
[37 nt withheld, positions 7630-7666]
ACCCTATCTCGGTCTATTCTTTTGATTTATAAGGGATTTTGCCGATTTCGGCCTATTGGTTAAAAAATGA
GCTGATTTAACAAAAATTTAACGCGAATTAATTCTGTGGAATGTGTGTCAGTTAGGGTGTGGAAAGTCCC
CAGGCTCCCCAGCAGGCAGAAGTATGCAAAGCATGCATCTCAATTAGTCAGCAACCAGGTGTGGAAAGTC
CCCAGGCTCCCCAGCAGGCAGAAGTATGCAAAGCATGCATCTCAATTAGTCAGCAACCATAGTCCCGCCC
CTAACTCCGCCCATCCCGCCCCTAACTCCGCCCAGTTCCGCCCATTCTCCGCCCCATGGCTGACTAATTT
TTTTTATTTATGCAGAGGCCGAGGCCGCCTCTGCCTCTGAGCTATTCCAGAAGTAGTGAGGAGGCTTTTT
TGGAGGCCTAGGCTTTTGCAAAAAGCTCCCGGGAGCTTGTATATCCATTTTCGGATCTGATCAGCACGTG
TTGACAATTAATCATCGGCATAGTATATCGGCATAGTATAATACGACAAGGTGAGGAACTAAACCATGGC
CAAGTTGACCAGTGCCGTTCCGGTGCTCACCGCGCGCGACGTCGCCGGAGCGGTCGAGTTCTGGACCGAC
CGGCTCGGGTTCTCCCGGGACTTCGTGGAGGACGACTTCGCCGGTGTGGTCCGGGACGACGTGACCCTGT
TCATCAGCGCGGTCCAGGACCAGGTGGTGCCGGACAACACCCTGGCCTGGGTGTGGGTGCGCGGCCTGGA
CGAGCTGTACGCCGAGTGGTCGGAGGTCGTGTCCACGAACTTCCGGGACGCCTCCGGGCCGGCCATGACC
GAGATCGGCGAGCAGCCGTGGGGGCGGGAGTTCGCCCTGCGCGACCCGGCCGGCAACTGCGTGCACTTCG
TGGCCGAGGAGCAGGACTGACACGTGCTACGAGATTTCGATTCCACCGCCGCCTTCTATGAAAGGTTGGG
CTTCGGAATCGTTTTCCGGGACGCCGGCTGGATGATCCTCCAGCGCGGGGATCTCATGCTGGAGTTCTTC
GCCCACCCCAACTTGTTTATTGCAGCTTATAATGGTTACAAATAAAGCAATAGCATCACAAATTTCACAA
ATAAAGCATTTTTTTCACTGCATTCTAGTTGTGGTTTGTCCAAACTCATCAATGTATCTTATCATGTCTG
TATACCGTCGACCTCTAGCTAGAGCTTGGCGTAATCATGGTCATAGCTGTTTCCTGTGTGAAATTGTTAT
CCGCTCACAATTCCACACAACATACGAGCCGGAAGCATAAAGTGTAAAGCCTGGGGTGCCTAATGAGTGA
GCTAACTCACATTAATTGCGTTGCGCTCACTGCCCGCTTTCCAGTCGGGAAACCTGTCGTGCCAGCTGCA
TTAATGAATCGGCCAACGCGCGGGGAGAGGCGGTTTGCGTATTGGGCGCTCTTCCGCTTCCTCGCTCACT
GACTCGCTGCGCTCGGTCGTTCGGCTGCGGCGAGCGGTATCAGCTCACTCAAAGGCGGTAATACGGTTAT
CCACAGAATCAGGGGATAACGCAGGAAAGAACATGTGAGCAAAAGGCCAGCAAAAGGCCAGGAACCGTAA
AAAGGCCGCGTTGCTGGCGTTTTTCCATAGGCTCCGCCCCCCTGACGAGCATCACAAAAATCGACGCTCA
AGTCAGAGGTGGCGAAACCCGACAGGACTATAAAGATACCAGGCGTTTCCCCCTGGAAGCTCCCTCGTGC
GCTCTCCTGTTCCGACCCTGCCGCTTACCGGATACCTGTCCGCCTTTCTCCCTTCGGGAAGCGTGGCGCT
TTCTCATAGCTCACGCTGTAGGTATCTCAGTTCGGTGTAGGTCGTTCGCTCCAAGCTGGGCTGTGTGCAC
GAACCCCCCGTTCAGCCCGACCGCTGCGCCTTATCCGGTAACTATCGTCTTGAGTCCAACCCGGTAAGAC
ACGACTTATCGCCACTGGCAGCAGCCACTGGTAACAGGATTAGCAGAGCGAGGTATGTAGGCGGTGCTAC
AGAGTTCTTGAAGTGGTGGCCTAACTACGGCTACACTAGAAGAACAGTATTTGGTATCTGCGCTCTGCTG
AAGCCAGTTACCTTCGGAAAAAGAGTTGGTAGCTCTTGATCCGGCAAACAAACCACCGCTGGTAGCGGTG
GTTTTTTTGTTTGCAAGCAGCAGATTACGCGCAGAAAAAAAGGATCTCAAGAAGATCCTTTGATCTTTTC
TACGGGGTCTGACGCTCAGTGGAACGAAAACTCACGTTAAGGGATTTTGGTCATGAGATTATCAAAAAGG
ATCTTCACCTAGATCCTTTTAAATTAAAAATGAAGTTTTAAATCAATCTAAAGTATATATGAGTAAACTT
GGTCTGACAGTTACCAATGCTTAATCAGTGAGGCACCTATCTCAGCGATCTGTCTATTTCGTTCATCCAT
AGTTGCCTGACTCCCCGTCGTGTAGATAACTACGATACGGGAGGGCTTACCATCTGGCCCCAGTGCTGCA
ATGATACCGCGAGACCCACGCTCACCGGCTCCAGATTTATCAGCAATAAACCAGCCAGCCGGAAGGGCCG
AGCGCAGAAGTGGTCCTGCAACTTTATCCGCCTCCATCCAGTCTATTAATTGTTGCCGGGAAGCTAGAGT
AAGTAGTTCGCCAGTTAATAGTTTGCGCAACGTTGTTGCCATTGCTACAGGCATCGTGGTGTCACGCTCG
TCGTTTGGTATGGCTTCATTCAGCTCCGGTTCCCAACGATCAAGGCGAGTTACATGATCCCCCATGTTGT
GCAAAAAAGCGGTTAGCTCCTTCGGTCCTCCGATCGTTGTCAGAAGTAAGTTGGCCGCAGTGTTATCACT
CATGGTTATGGCAGCACTGCATAATTCTCTTACTGTCATGCCATCCGTAAGATGCTTTTCTGTGACTGGT
GAGTACTCAACCAAGTCATTCTGAGAATAGTGTATGCGGCGACCGAGTTGCTCTTGCCCGGCGTCAATAC
GGGATAATACCGCGCCACATAGCAGAACTTTAAAAGTGCTCATCATTGGAAAACGTTCTTCGGGGCGAAA
ACTCTCAAGGATCTTACCGCTGTTGAGATCCAGTTCGATGTAACCCACTCGTGCACCCAACTGATCTTCA
GCATCTTTTACTTTCACCAGCGTTTCTGGGTGAGCAAAAACAGGAAGGCAAAATGCCGCAAAAAAGGGAA
TAAGGGCGACACGGAAATGTTGAATACTCATACTCTTCCTTTTTCAATATTATTGAAGCATTTATCAGGG
TTATTGTCTCATGAGCGGATACATATTTGAATGTATTTAGAAAAATAAACAAATAGGGGTTCCGCGCACA
TTTCCCCGAAAAGTGCCACCTGAC
Features (pLannotate 1.2.2; 39 found; start..end, strand, type, name):
     31..83      -  misc_feature   bom (fragment): basis of mobility region from pBR322
    238..617     +  enhancer       CMV enhancer: human cytomegalovirus immediate early enhancer
    618..817     +  promoter       CMV promoter: human cytomegalovirus (CMV) immediate early promoter
    835..1015    +  LTR            5' LTR (truncated): truncated 5' long terminal repeat (LTR) from HIV-1
   1062..1187    +  misc_feature   HIV-1 Ψ: packaging signal of human immunodeficiency virus type 1
   1171..1534    +  CDS            HIV-1 gag (fragment): gag protein from human immunodeficiency virus 1; gag
   1680..1913    +  misc_feature   RRE: The Rev response element (RRE) of HIV-1 allows for Rev-dependent mRNA export from the nucleus to the cytoplasm.
   2290..2390    +  CDS            Rev (fragment): human immunodeficiency virus 1 (HIV-1) Rev protein; rev; enhances nuclear export of unspliced and incompletely spliced viral mRNAs
   2440..2557    +  misc_feature   cPPT/CTS: central polypurine tract and central termination sequence of HIV-1
   2607..2847    +  promoter       U6 promoter: RNA polymerase III promoter for human U6 snRNA
   2893..2911    +  misc_RNA       MS2 stem loop: stem loop that binds the bacteriophage MS2 coat protein
   2922..2958    +  misc_RNA       gRNA scaffold (fragment): guide RNA scaffold for the Streptococcus pyogenes CRISPR/Cas9 system
   2963..2981    +  misc_RNA       MS2 stem loop: stem loop that binds the bacteriophage MS2 coat protein
   2992..3011    +  misc_RNA       gRNA scaffold (fragment): guide RNA scaffold for the Streptococcus pyogenes CRISPR/Cas9 system
   3076..3142    +  CDS            small t antigen (fragment): SV40 (simian virus 40) small t antigen
   3168..3379    +  promoter       EF-1α core promoter: core promoter for human elongation factor EF-1α
   3380..3489    +  intron         EF-1α intron A (fragment): intron upstream of the start codon of human EF-1α
   4115..4318    +  intron         EF-1α intron A: truncated intron upstream of the start codon of human EF-1α
   4344..4940    +  CDS            PuroR: puromycin N-acetyltransferase; pac from Streptomyces alboniger; confers resistance to puromycin
   5007..5714    +  CDS            mCherry: mCherry is a basic (constitutively fluorescent) red fluorescent protein published in 2004, derived from Discosoma sp.. It is reported to be a very rapidly-maturing monomer with low acid sensitivity.
   5718..5739    +  misc_feature   MCS (fragment): pBluescript multiple cloning site
   5742..6330    +  misc_feature   WPRE: woodchuck hepatitis virus posttranscriptional regulatory element
   6267..6848    +  CDS            nef (fragment): NEF_HV1H2 - Experimental evidence at protein level: Swiss-Prot protein existence level 1. Extracellular Nef protein targets CD4(+) T-lymphocytes for apoptosis by interacting with CXCR4 surface receptors. From Human immunodeficiency virus type 1 group M subtype B (isolate HXB2) (HIV-1).
   6855..7035    +  LTR            5' LTR (truncated): truncated 5' long terminal repeat (LTR) from HIV-1
   7067..7291    +  polyA_signal   bGH poly(A) signal: bovine growth hormone polyadenylation signal
   7295..7316    +  promoter       SV40 promoter (fragment): SV40 enhancer and early promoter
   7337..7765    +  rep_origin     f1 ori (sequence partly withheld): f1 bacteriophage origin of replication; arrow indicates direction of (+) strand synthesis
   7779..8108    +  promoter       SV40 promoter: SV40 enhancer and early promoter
   8156..8203    +  promoter       EM7 promoter: synthetic bacterial promoter&nbsp
   8222..8596    +  CDS            BleoR: antibiotic-binding protein; Sh ble from Streptoalloteichus hindustanus; confers resistance to bleomycin, phleomycin, and Zeocin™
   8606..8731    +  CDS            ble (fragment): BLE_KLEPN - Experimental evidence at protein level: Swiss-Prot protein existence level 1. Binding protein with a strong affinity to the bleomycin family of antibiotics. Binds to CL990; an antimitotic-antibiotic compound. From Klebsiella pneumoniae.
   8726..8847    +  polyA_signal   SV40 poly(A) signal: SV40 polyadenylation signal
   8918..8940    -  protein_bind   lac operator (fragment): The lac repressor binds to the lac operator to inhibit transcription in E. coli. This inhibition can be relieved by adding lactose or isopropyl-β-D-thiogalactopyranoside (IPTG). lac repressor encoded by lacI
   8944..8974    -  promoter       lac promoter: promoter for the E. coli lac operon
   8989..9010    -  protein_bind   CAP binding site: CAP binding activates transcription in the presence of cAMP. E. coli catabolite activator protein
   9023..9115    -  CDS            lacI (fragment): lac repressor; lacI; The lac repressor binds to the lac operator to inhibit transcription in E. coli. This inhibition can be relieved by adding lactose or isopropyl-β-D-thiogalactopyranoside (IPTG).
   9298..9886    -  rep_origin     ori: high-copy-number ColE1/pMB1/pBR322/pUC origin of replication
  10057..10917   -  CDS            AmpR: β-lactamase; bla; confers resistance to ampicillin, carbenicillin, and related antibiotics
  10918..11022   -  promoter       AmpR promoter: bla
