[The description below was written by a language model from this plasmid's Addgene catalogue record and pLannotate feature annotations shown in this document.]
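Description:
pGH643 is an empty-backbone lentiviral CRISPR vector for expressing MS2-aptamer-containing single guide RNAs in mammalian cells. It is derived from the lenti sgRNA(MS2)_zeo backbone by replacing the zeocin marker in the lentiviral cassette with puromycin resistance–T2A–mCherry and adding extra cloning sites after the sgRNA. In bacteria it is maintained as a high-copy plasmid through a ColE1/pUC-type origin with ampicillin resistance, and it also carries an f1 origin. The viral framework is HIV-1 based. A CMV enhancer/promoter drives a truncated 5' LTR, followed by the Ψ packaging signal, the RRE for Rev-dependent export and the cPPT/CTS. A second truncated LTR and a bGH polyadenylation signal close the transfer unit, so the genomic RNA can be packaged when helper functions are supplied in trans.

Within the provirus, a human U6 Pol III promoter sits upstream of a BsmBI cloning site for inserting a spacer of choice, followed by an S. pyogenes Cas9 guide scaffold interrupted by two MS2 stem loops. These loops bind the bacteriophage MS2 coat protein, allowing MS2-fused effector proteins to be recruited to the Cas9-targeted locus. Downstream, an EF-1α promoter with intron A sequence drives puromycin N-acetyltransferase and mCherry, which the T2A peptide separates into two proteins. Transduced cells can therefore be both drug-selected and tracked by red fluorescence, and the WPRE enhances transcript expression. Outside the LTRs, the feature table still shows an SV40/EM7-driven BleoR cassette, although puromycin is the only listed mammalian marker. The associated publication concerns optimizing diversifying base editors for high-throughput mutational scanning, which fits use of this vector for cloning individual guides or guide libraries.
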