Addgene plasmid #230834: pGH643
Purpose: (Empty Backbone) hu6-BsmBI-MS2_sgRNA-Ef1a-puroR-T2A-mCherry-wPRE
Depositing lab: Gaelen Hess. Depositing organization: University of Wisconsin, Madison. Publication: Toward optimizing diversifying base editors for high-throughput mutational scanning studies. Schwartz CI, Abell NS, Li A, Aradhana, Tycko J, Truong A, Montgomery SB, Hess GT. Nucleic Acids Res. 2025 Jun 20;53(12):gkaf620. doi: 10.1093/nar/gkaf620. PubMed 40613705.
Backbone
  Vector backbone: lenti sgRNA(MS2)_zeo backbone
  Modifications to backbone: Replaced Zeocin with puro-t2a-mCherry. Added additional cloning sites after sgRNA.
  Vector type: Mammalian Expression, Lentiviral, CRISPR
  Selectable markers: Puromycin
Growth in bacteria
  Bacterial resistance: Ampicillin, 100 μg/mL
  Growth temperature: 37°C
  Growth strain: NEB Stable
  Copy number: High Copy
Terms and licenses: Academic/Nonprofit Terms; Industry Terms: Not Available to Industry
Depositor comments: Please visit https://doi.org/10.1101/2024.11.18.621003 for the bioRxiv preprint.
How to cite: pGH643 was a gift from Gaelen Hess (Addgene plasmid # 230834 ; http://n2t.net/addgene:230834 ; RRID:Addgene_230834)
